Addgene plasmid #52921: pLKO-shAUF1 hairpin 1
Purpose: expresses a hairpin specific for human AUF1
Depositing lab: Sheila Stewart. Depositing organization: Washington University in Saint Louis. Publication: p38MAPK plays a crucial role in stromal mediated tumorigenesis. Alspach E, Flanagan KC, Luo X, Ruhland MK, Huang H, Pazolli E, Donlin MJ, Marsh T, Piwnica-Worms D, Monahan J, Novack DV, McAllister SS, Stewart SA. Cancer Discov. 2014 Mar 26. 10.1158/2159-8290.CD-13-0743 PubMed 24670723.
Backbone
  Vector backbone: pLKO
  Vector type: Mammalian Expression, Lentiviral, RNAi
  Selectable markers: Puromycin
Growth in bacteria
  Bacterial resistance: Ampicillin, 100 μg/mL
  Growth temperature: 37°C
  Growth strain: XL10 Gold
  Copy number: Unknown
Gene/Insert
  Gene/Insert name: shRNA targeting AUF1 (alt name: HNRNPD)
  gRNA/shRNA sequence: AGAGTGGTTATGGGAAGGTAT
  Species: H. sapiens (human)
  GenBank ID: NM_031370
  Entrez Gene: HNRNPD (a.k.a. AUF1, AUF1A, HNRPD, P37, hnRNPD0)
Terms and licenses: Academic/Nonprofit Terms; Industry Terms: Not Available to Industry
How to cite: pLKO-shAUF1 hairpin 1 was a gift from Sheila Stewart (Addgene plasmid # 52921 ; http://n2t.net/addgene:52921 ; RRID:Addgene_52921)
