[The description below was written by a language model from this plasmid's Addgene catalogue record.]
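Description:
pLKO-shAUF1 hairpin 1 is a lentiviral RNAi plasmid built on the pLKO backbone and designed to knock down human AUF1, the AU-rich element RNA-binding protein encoded by HNRNPD (also known as hnRNP D0). The insert is a short hairpin RNA whose targeting sequence is directed against the human HNRNPD transcript. It is the first of what the name implies is a set of independent hairpins against the same gene. The plasmid is propagated in E. coli under ampicillin selection; its copy number is recorded as unknown, and the record does not name the origin of replication.

As a lentiviral transfer vector, the construct is meant to be packaged into viral particles, with packaging functions supplied in trans, and delivered to mammalian cells by transduction. The shRNA cassette then integrates into the host genome for stable, long-term silencing. Transduced cells can be enriched with puromycin, the listed mammalian selectable marker. The record gives no feature table and does not state the promoters. pLKO-family vectors generally drive the hairpin from a U6 RNA polymerase III promoter and carry a separate puromycin resistance cassette between the lentiviral LTRs, but this cannot be confirmed for this particular plasmid from the information provided.

Once transcribed, the hairpin is processed by the cellular RNAi machinery into a small interfering RNA that guides degradation of AUF1 mRNA. The associated publication concerns p38MAPK signalling in stromal-mediated tumorigenesis, suggesting the plasmid was used for AUF1 loss-of-function studies in that context.
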