>Addgene plasmid #52921 | pLKO-shAUF1 hairpin 1 | addgene partial sequence | sequence record 83825 | hU6-F 5'-GAGGGCCTATTTCCCATGATT-3'
CTGTTAGAGAGATAATTGGAATTAATTTGACTGTAAACACAAAGATATTAGTACAAAATACGTGACGTAG
AAAGTAATAATTTCTTGGGTAGTTTGCAGTTTTAAAATTATGTTTTAAAATGGACTATCATATGCTTACC
GTAACTTGAAAGTATTTCGATTTCTTGGCTTTATATATCTTGTGGAAAGGACGAAACACCGGAGAGTGGT
TATGGGAAGGTATCTCGAGATACCTTCCCATAACCACTCTTTTTTAATTCTCGACCTCGAGACAAATGGC
AGTATTCATCCACAATTTTAAAAGAAAAGGGGGGATTGGGGGGTACAGTGCAGGGGAAAGAATAGTAGAC
ATAATAGCAACAGACATACAAACTAAAGAATTACAAAAACAAATTACAAAAATTCAAAATTTTCGGGTTT
ATTACAGGGACAGCAGAGATCCACTTTGGCCGCGGCTCGAGGGGGTTGGGGTTGCGCCTTTTCCAAGGCA
GCCCTGGGTTTGCGCAGGGACGCGGCTGCTCTGGGCGTGGTTCCGGGAAACGCAGCGGCGCCGACCCTGG
GTCTCGCACATTCTTCACGTCCGTTCGCAGCGTCACCCGGATCTTCGCCGCTACCCTTGTGGGCCCCCCG
GCGACGCTTCCTGCTCCGCCCCTAAGTCGGGAAGGTTCCTTGCGGTTCGCGGCGTGCCGGACGTGA
